>Addgene plasmid #160111 | pLenti6.2_3xFLAG_V5_ eGFP_V5 | addgene full sequence | sequence record 317218 | Addgene NGS Result
CGTTACATAACTTACGGTAAATGGCCCGCCTGGCTGACCGCCCAACGACCCCCGCCCATTGACGTCAATA
ATGACGTATGTTCCCATAGTAACGCCAATAGGGACTTTCCATTGACGTCAATGGGTGGAGTATTTACGGT
AAACTGCCCACTTGGCAGTACATCAAGTGTATCATATGCCAAGTACGCCCCCTATTGACGTCAATGACGG
TAAATGGCCCGCCTGGCATTATGCCCAGTACATGACCTTATGGGACTTTCCTACTTGGCAGTACATCTAC
GTATTAGTCATCGCTATTACCATGGTGATGCGGTTTTGGCAGTACATCAATGGGCGTGGATAGCGGTTTG
ACTCACGGGGATTTCCAAGTCTCCACCCCATTGACGTCAATGGGAGTTTGTTTTGGCACCAAAATCAACG
GGACTTTCCAAAATGTCGTAACAACTCCGCCCCATTGACGCAAATGGGCGGTAGGCGTGTACGGTGGGAG
GTCTATATAAGCAGAGCTCGTTTAGTGAACCGTCAGATCGCCTGGAGACGCCATCCACGCTGTTTTGACC
TCCATAGAAGACACCGACTCTAGAGGATCCAGCCATGGACTACAAAGACCATGACGGTGATTATAAAGAT
CATGACATCGACTACAAGGATGACGATGACAAGGGCTCGGGCTCGACCTCGGGTAAGCCTATCCCTAACC
CTCTCCTCGGTCTCGATTCTACAAGTTTGTACAAAAAAGCAGGCTCCGCGGCCGCCCCCTTCACCATGGT
GAGCAAGGGCGAGGAGCTGTTCACCGGGGTGGTGCCCATCCTGGTCGAGCTGGACGGCGACGTAAACGGC
CACAAGTTCAGCGTGTCTGGCGAGGGCGAGGGCGATGCCACCTACGGCAAGCTGACCCTGAAGTTCATCT
GCACCACCGGCAAGCTGCCCGTGCCCTGGCCCACCCTCGTGACCACCCTGACCTACGGCGTGCAGTGCTT
CAGCCGCTACCCCGACCACATGAAGCAGCACGACTTCTTCAAGTCCGCCATGCCCGAAGGCTACGTCCAG
GAGCGCACCATCTTCTTCAAGGACGACGGCAACTACAAGACCCGCGCCGAGGTGAAGTTCGAGGGCGACA
CCCTGGTGAACCGCATCGAGCTGAAGGGCATCGACTTCAAGGAGGACGGCAACATCCTGGGGCACAAGCT
GGAGTACAACTACAACAGCCACAACGTCTATATCATGGCCGACAAGCAGAAGAACGGCATCAAGGCGAAC
TTCAAGATCCGCCACAACATCGAGGACGGCAGCGTGCAGCTCGCCGACCACTACCAGCAGAACACCCCCA
TCGGCGACGGCCCCGTGCTGCTGCCCGACAACCACTACCTGAGCACCCAGTCCGCCCTGAGCAAAGACCC
CAACGAGAAGCGCGATCACATGGTCCTGCTGGAGTTCGTGACCGCCGCCGGGATCACTCTCGGCATGGAC
GAGCTGTACAAGTCCAAGGGTGGGCGCGCCGACCCAGCTTTCTTGTACAAAGTGGTTGCTCTATAGTAAC
TCGAGTCTAGAGGGCCCGCGGTTCGAAGGTAAGCCTATCCCTAACCCTCTCCTCGGTCTCGATTCTACGC
GTACCGGTTAGTAATGACGATGGTACCTACCGGGTAGGGGAGGCGCTTTTCCCAAGGCAGTCTGGAGCAT
GCGCTTTAGCAGCCCCGCTGGGCACTTGGCGCTACACAAGTGGCCTCTGGCCTCGCACACATTCCACATC
CACCGGTAGGCGCCAACCGGCTCCGTTCTTTGGTGGCCCCTTCGCGCCACCTTCTACTCCTCCCCTAGTC
AGGAAGTTCCCCCCCGCCCCGCAGCTCGCGTCGTGCAGGACGTGACAAATGGAAGTAGCACGTCTCACTA
GTCTCGTGCAGATGGACAGCACCGCTGAGCAATGGAAGCGGGTAGGCCTTTGGGGCAGCGGCCAATAGCA
GCTTTGCTCCTTCGCTTTCTGGGCTCAGAGGCTGGGAAGGGGTGGGTCCGGGGGCGGGCTCAGGGGCGGG
CTCAGGGGCGGGGCGGGCGCCCGAAGGTCCTCCGGAGGCCCGGCATTCTGCACGCTTCAAAAGCGCACGT
CTGCCGCGCTGTTCTCCTCTTCCTCATCTCCGGGCCTTTCGACTCTAGACACGTGTTGACAATTAATCAT
CGGCATAGTATATCGGCATAGTATAATACGACAAGGTGAGGAACTAAACCATGGCCAAGCCTTTGTCTCA
AGAAGAATCCACCCTCATTGAAAGAGCAACGGCTACAATCAACAGCATCCCCATCTCTGAAGACTACAGC
GTCGCCAGCGCAGCTCTCTCTAGCGACGGCCGCATCTTCACTGGTGTCAATGTATATCATTTTACTGGGG
GACCTTGTGCAGAACTCGTGGTGCTGGGCACTGCTGCTGCTGCGGCAGCTGGCAACCTGACTTGTATCGT
CGCGATCGGAAATGAGAACAGGGGCATCTTGAGCCCCTGCGGACGGTGCCGACAGGTGCTTCTCGATCTG
CATCCTGGGATCAAAGCCATAGTGAAGGACAGTGATGGACAGCCGACGGCAGTTGGGATTCGTGAATTGC
TGCCCTCTGGTTATGTGTGGGAGGGCTAAGCACAATTCGAGCTCGGTACCTTTAAGACCAATGACTTACA
AGGCAGCTGTAGATCTTAGCCACTTTTTAAAAGAAAAGGGGGGACTGGAAGGGCTAATTCACTCCCAACG
AAGACAAGATCTGCTTTTTGCTTGTACTGGGTCTCTCTGGTTAGACCAGATCTGAGCCTGGGAGCTCTCT
GGCTAACTAGGGAACCCACTGCTTAAGCCTCAATAAAGCTTGCCTTGAGTGCTTCAAGTAGTGTGTGCCC
GTCTGTTGTGTGACTCTGGTAACTAGAGATCCCTCAGACCCTTTTAGTCAGTGTGGAAAATCTCTAGCAG
TAGTAGTTCATGTCATCTTATTATTCAGTATTTATAACTTGCAAAGAAATGAATATCAGAGAGTGAGAGG
AACTTGTTTATTGCAGCTTATAATGGTTACAAATAAAGCAATAGCATCACAAATTTCACAAATAAAGCAT
TTTTTTCACTGCATTCTAGTTGTGGTTTGTCCAAACTCATCAATGTATCTTATCATGTCTGGCTCTAGCT
ATCCCGCCCCTAACTCCGCCCATCCCGCCCCTAACTCCGCCCAGTTCCGCCCATTCTCCGCCCCATGGCT
GACTAATTTTTTTTATTTATGCAGAGGCCGAGGCCGCCTCGGCCTCTGAGCTATTCCAGAAGTAGTGAGG
AGGCTTTTTTGGAGGCCTAGGGACGTACCCAATTCGCCCTATAGTGAGTCGTATTACGCGCGCTCACTGG
CCGTCGTTTTACAACGTCGTGACTGGGAAAACCCTGGCGTTACCCAACTTAATCGCCTTGCAGCACATCC
CCCTTTCGCCAGCTGGCGTAATAGCGAAGAGGCCCGCACCGATCGCCCTTCCCAACAGTTGCGCAGCCTG
AATGGCGAATGGG
[124 nt withheld, positions 3514-3637]
C
[91 nt withheld, positions 3639-3729]
A
[49 nt withheld, positions 3731-3779]
CCTTTGACGTTGGAGTCCACGTTCTTT
[37 nt withheld, positions 3807-3843]
ACCCTATCTCGGTCTATTCTTTTGATTTATAAGGGATTTTGCCGATTTCGGCCTATTGGTTAAAAAATGA
GCTGATTTAACAAAAATTTAACGCGAATTTTAACAAAATATTAACGCTTACAATTTAGGTGGCACTTTTC
GGGGAAATGTGCGCGGAACCCCTATTTGTTTATTTTTCTAAATACATTCAAATATGTATCCGCTCATGAG
ACAATAACCCTGATAAATGCTTCAATAATATTGAAAAAGGAAGAGTATGAGTATTCAACATTTCCGTGTC
GCCCTTATTCCCTTTTTTGCGGCATTTTGCCTTCCTGTTTTTGCTCACCCAGAAACGCTGGTGAAAGTAA
AAGATGCTGAAGATCAGTTGGGTGCACGAGTGGGTTACATCGAACTGGATCTCAACAGCGGTAAGATCCT
TGAGAGTTTTCGCCCCGAAGAACGTTTTCCAATGATGAGCACTTTTAAAGTTCTGCTATGTGGCGCGGTA
TTATCCCGTATTGACGCCGGGCAAGAGCAACTCGGTCGCCGCATACACTATTCTCAGAATGACTTGGTTG
AGTACTCACCAGTCACAGAAAAGCATCTTACGGATGGCATGACAGTAAGAGAATTATGCAGTGCTGCCAT
AACCATGAGTGATAACACTGCGGCCAACTTACTTCTGACAACGATCGGAGGACCGAAGGAGCTAACCGCT
TTTTTGCACAACATGGGGGATCATGTAACTCGCCTTGATCGTTGGGAACCGGAGCTGAATGAAGCCATAC
CAAACGACGAGCGTGACACCACGATGCCTGTAGCAATGGCAACAACGTTGCGCAAACTATTAACTGGCGA
ACTACTTACTCTAGCTTCCCGGCAACAATTAATAGACTGGATGGAGGCGGATAAAGTTGCAGGACCACTT
CTGCGCTCGGCCCTTCCGGCTGGCTGGTTTATTGCTGATAAATCTGGAGCCGGTGAGCGTGGGTCTCGCG
GTATCATTGCAGCACTGGGGCCAGATGGTAAGCCCTCCCGTATCGTAGTTATCTACACGACGGGGAGTCA
GGCAACTATGGATGAACGAAATAGACAGATCGCTGAGATAGGTGCCTCACTGATTAAGCATTGGTAACTG
TCAGACCAAGTTTACTCATATATACTTTAGATTGATTTAAAACTTCATTTTTAATTTAAAAGGATCTAGG
TGAAGATCCTTTTTGATAATCTCATGACCAAAATCCCTTAACGTGAGTTTTCGTTCCACTGAGCGTCAGA
CCCCGTAGAAAAGATCAAAGGATCTTCTTGAGATCCTTTTTTTCTGCGCGTAATCTGCTGCTTGCAAACA
AAAAAACCACCGCTACCAGCGGTGGTTTGTTTGCCGGATCAAGAGCTACCAACTCTTTTTCCGAAGGTAA
CTGGCTTCAGCAGAGCGCAGATACCAAATACTGTTCTTCTAGTGTAGCCGTAGTTAGGCCACCACTTCAA
GAACTCTGTAGCACCGCCTACATACCTCGCTCTGCTAATCCTGTTACCAGTGGCTGCTGCCAGTGGCGAT
AAGTCGTGTCTTACCGGGTTGGACTCAAGACGATAGTTACCGGATAAGGCGCAGCGGTCGGGCTGAACGG
GGGGTTCGTGCACACAGCCCAGCTTGGAGCGAACGACCTACACCGAACTGAGATACCTACAGCGTGAGCT
ATGAGAAAGCGCCACGCTTCCCGAAGGGAGAAAGGCGGACAGGTATCCGGTAAGCGGCAGGGTCGGAACA
GGAGAGCGCACGAGGGAGCTTCCAGGGGGAAACGCCTGGTATCTTTATAGTCCTGTCGGGTTTCGCCACC
TCTGACTTGAGCGTCGATTTTTGTGATGCTCGTCAGGGGGGCGGAGCCTATGGAAAAACGCCAGCAACGC
GGCCTTTTTACGGTTCCTGGCCTTTTGCTGGCCTTTTGCTGGCCTTTTGCTCACATGTTCTTTCCTGCGT
TATCCCCTGATTCTGTGGATAACCGTATTACCGCCTTTGAGTGAGCTGATACCGCTCGCCGCAGCCGAAC
GACCGAGCGCAGCGAGTCAGTGAGCGAGGAAGCGGAAGAGCGCCCAATACGCAAACCGCCTCTCCCCGCG
CGTTGGCCGATTCATTAATGCAGCTGGCACGACAGGTTTCCCGACTGGAAAGCGGGCAGTGAGCGCAACG
CAATTAATGTGAGTTAGCTCACTCATTAGGCACCCCAGGCTTTACACTTTATGCTTCCGGCTCGTATGTT
GTGTGGAATTGTGAGCGGATAACAATTTCACACAGGAAACAGCTATGACCATGATTACGCCAAGCGCGCA
ATTAACCCTCACTAAAGGGAACAAAAGCTGGAGCTGCAAGCTTAATGTAGTCTTATGCAATACTCTTGTA
GTCTTGCAACATGGTAACGATGAGTTAGCAACATGCCTTACAAGGAGAGAAAAAGCACCGTGCATGCCGA
TTGGTGGAAGTAAGGTGGTACGATCGTGCCTTATTAGGAAGGCAACAGACGGGTCTGACATGGATTGGAC
GAACCACTGAATTGCCGCATTGCAGAGATATTGTATTTAAGTGCCTAGCTCGATACATAAACGGGTCTCT
CTGGTTAGACCAGATCTGAGCCTGGGAGCTCTCTGGCTAACTAGGGAACCCACTGCTTAAGCCTCAATAA
AGCTTGCCTTGAGTGCTTCAAGTAGTGTGTGCCCGTCTGTTGTGTGACTCTGGTAACTAGAGATCCCTCA
GACCCTTTTAGTCAGTGTGGAAAATCTCTAGCAGTGGCGCCCGAACAGGGACTTGAAAGCGAAAGGGAAA
CCAGAGGAGCTCTCTCGACGCAGGACTCGGCTTGCTGAAGCGCGCACGGCAAGAGGCGAGGGGCGGCGAC
TGGTGAGTACGCCAAAAATTTTGACTAGCGGAGGCTAGAAGGAGAGAGATGGGTGCGAGAGCGTCAGTAT
TAAGCGGGGGAGAATTAGATCGCGATGGGAAAAAATTCGGTTAAGGCCAGGGGGAAAGAAAAAATATAAA
TTAAAACATATAGTATGGGCAAGCAGGGAGCTAGAACGATTCGCAGTTAATCCTGGCCTGTTAGAAACAT
CAGAAGGCTGTAGACAAATACTGGGACAGCTACAACCATCCCTTCAGACAGGATCAGAAGAACTTAGATC
ATTATATAATACAGTAGCAACCCTCTATTGTGTGCATCAAAGGATAGAGATAAAAGACACCAAGGAAGCT
TTAGACAAGATAGAGGAAGAGCAAAACAAAAGTAAGACCACCGCACAGCAAGCGGCCGCTGATCTTCAGA
CCTGGAGGAGGAGATATGAGGGACAATTGGAGAAGTGAATTATATAAATATAAAGTAGTAAAAATTGAAC
CATTAGGAGTAGCACCCACCAAGGCAAAGAGAAGAGTGGTGCAGAGAGAAAAAAGAGCAGTGGGAATAGG
AGCTTTGTTCCTTGGGTTCTTGGGAGCAGCAGGAAGCACTATGGGCGCAGCGTCAATGACGCTGACGGTA
CAGGCCAGACAATTATTGTCTGGTATAGTGCAGCAGCAGAACAATTTGCTGAGGGCTATTGAGGCGCAAC
AGCATCTGTTGCAACTCACAGTCTGGGGCATCAAGCAGCTCCAGGCAAGAATCCTGGCTGTGGAAAGATA
CCTAAAGGATCAACAGCTCCTGGGGATTTGGGGTTGCTCTGGAAAACTCATTTGCACCACTGCTGTGCCT
TGGAATGCTAGTTGGAGTAATAAATCTCTGGAACAGATTTGGAATCACACGACCTGGATGGAGTGGGACA
GAGAAATTAACAATTACACAAGCTTAATACACTCCTTAATTGAAGAATCGCAAAACCAGCAAGAAAAGAA
TGAACAAGAATTATTGGAATTAGATAAATGGGCAAGTTTGTGGAATTGGTTTAACATAACAAATTGGCTG
TGGTATATAAAATTATTCATAATGATAGTAGGAGGCTTGGTAGGTTTAAGAATAGTTTTTGCTGTACTTT
CTATAGTGAATAGAGTTAGGCAGGGATATTCACCATTATCGTTTCAGACCCACCTCCCAACCCCGAGGGG
ACCCGACAGGCCCGAAGGAATAGAAGAAGAAGGTGGAGAGAGAGACAGAGACAGATCCATTCGATTAGTG
AACGGATCTCGACGGTATCGATGTCGACGTTAACGCTAGCGACTGGGTCTGCGATGTCGACGTTAACGCT
AGCGACTGGGTCTGCGATAAGCTTGGGAGTTCCG
Features (pLannotate 1.2.2; 33 found; start..end, strand, type, name):
      1..304     +  enhancer       CMV enhancer: human cytomegalovirus immediate early enhancer
    305..508     +  promoter       CMV promoter: human cytomegalovirus (CMV) immediate early promoter
    598..663     +  CDS            3xFLAG: three tandem FLAG® epitope tags, followed by an enterokinase cleavage site
    682..722     +  CDS            V5 tag (fragment): epitope tag from simian virus 5
    721..745     +  protein_bind   attB1: mutant version of attB; recombination site for the Gateway® BP reaction BP Clonase™
    766..1482    +  CDS            EGFP: EGFP is a basic (constitutively fluorescent) green fluorescent protein published in 1996, derived from Aequorea victoria. It is reported to be a rapidly-maturing weak dimer with moderate acid sensitivity.
   1502..1526    -  protein_bind   attB2: mutant version of attB; recombination site for the Gateway® BP reaction BP Clonase™
   1568..1609    +  CDS            V5 tag: epitope tag from simian virus 5
   1642..2141    +  promoter       PGK promoter: mouse phosphoglycerate kinase 1 promoter
   2155..2202    +  promoter       EM7 promoter: synthetic bacterial promoter&nbsp
   2221..2619    +  CDS            BSD: blasticidin S deaminase; Aspergillus terreus BSD; confers resistance to blasticidin
   2636..2704    +  CDS            nef (fragment): NEF_HV1Z2 - Experimental evidence at protein level: Swiss-Prot protein existence level 1. Extracellular Nef protein targets CD4(+) T-lymphocytes for apoptosis by interacting with CXCR4 surface receptors. From Human immunodeficiency virus type 1 group M subtype D (isolate Z2/CDC-Z34) (HIV-1).
   2706..2939    +  LTR            3' LTR (ΔU3): self-inactivating 3' long terminal repeat (LTR) from HIV-1
   3011..3132    +  polyA_signal   SV40 poly(A) signal: SV40 polyadenylation signal
   3172..3307    +  rep_origin     SV40 ori: SV40 origin of replication
   3328..3346    -  promoter       T7 promoter: promoter for bacteriophage T7 RNA polymerase
   3354..3509    +  CDS            lacZα (fragment): LacZα fragment of β-galactosidase; lacZ fragment
   3514..3942    +  rep_origin     f1 ori (sequence partly withheld): f1 bacteriophage origin of replication; arrow indicates direction of (+) strand synthesis
   3995..4099    +  promoter       AmpR promoter: bla
   4100..4960    +  CDS            AmpR: β-lactamase; bla; confers resistance to ampicillin, carbenicillin, and related antibiotics
   5131..5719    +  rep_origin     ori: high-copy-number ColE1/pMB1/pBR322/pUC origin of replication
   5778..5911    +  rep_origin     RSF ori (fragment): Plasmids containing the RSF 1030 origin of replication can be propagated in E. coli cells that contain additional plasmids with compatible origins.
   5913..6005    +  CDS            lacI (fragment): lac repressor; lacI; The lac repressor binds to the lac operator to inhibit transcription in E. coli. This inhibition can be relieved by adding lactose or isopropyl-β-D-thiogalactopyranoside (IPTG).
   6018..6039    +  protein_bind   CAP binding site: CAP binding activates transcription in the presence of cAMP. E. coli catabolite activator protein
   6054..6084    +  promoter       lac promoter: promoter for the E. coli lac operon
   6092..6108    +  protein_bind   lac operator: The lac repressor binds to the lac operator to inhibit transcription in E. coli. This inhibition can be relieved by adding lactose or isopropyl-β-D-thiogalactopyranoside (IPTG). lac repressor encoded by lacI
   6153..6171    +  promoter       T3 promoter: promoter for bacteriophage T3 RNA polymerase
   6199..6425    +  promoter       RSV promoter: Rous sarcoma virus enhancer/promoter
   6426..6606    +  LTR            5' LTR (truncated): truncated 5' long terminal repeat (LTR) from HIV-1
   6653..6778    +  misc_feature   HIV-1 Ψ: packaging signal of human immunodeficiency virus type 1
   6762..7125    +  CDS            HIV-1 gag (fragment): gag protein from human immunodeficiency virus 1; gag
   7271..7504    +  misc_feature   RRE: The Rev response element (RRE) of HIV-1 allows for Rev-dependent mRNA export from the nucleus to the cytoplasm.
   7881..7981    +  CDS            Rev (fragment): human immunodeficiency virus 1 (HIV-1) Rev protein; rev; enhances nuclear export of unspliced and incompletely spliced viral mRNAs
