[The description below was written by a language model from this plasmid's Addgene catalogue record and pLannotate feature annotations shown in this document.]
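Description:
pLenti6.2_3xFLAG_V5_ eGFP_V5 is a lentiviral mammalian expression plasmid of about 8.1 kb built on a pLenti6.2 backbone, made by Gateway cloning to express epitope-tagged eGFP. In bacteria it is maintained through a high-copy ColE1/pUC-type origin and selected with ampicillin via the β-lactamase gene. An f1 origin, an SV40 origin and remnants of lac and phage-promoter (T7, T3) sequences are also annotated in the backbone. The viral portion has a third-generation layout: an RSV promoter drives a truncated HIV-1 5' LTR, so genomic RNA can be transcribed without Tat. This is followed by the Ψ packaging signal with a partial gag sequence and the Rev response element for Rev-dependent nuclear export. The 3' LTR carries the ΔU3 deletion, which makes the integrated provirus self-inactivating, and an SV40 polyadenylation signal lies downstream.

Between the LTRs, the CMV enhancer and immediate-early promoter drive an open reading frame beginning with a 3xFLAG tag and a V5 tag fragment. This is followed by attB1, the EGFP coding sequence, attB2 and a second, full V5 tag. The catalogue lists the tags only as N-terminal; the downstream V5 matches the plasmid name, but whether it is translated in frame with EGFP cannot be confirmed from the table. A second cassette uses the mouse PGK promoter, plus the bacterial EM7 promoter, to express blasticidin S deaminase, allowing blasticidin selection of transduced cells. The stated purpose is simply expression of eGFP in mammalian cells. Any more specific role, such as serving as a control for other tagged constructs, is not stated in the record.
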