Addgene plasmid #160111: pLenti6.2_3xFLAG_V5_ eGFP_V5
Purpose: Expresses eGFP in mammalian cells
Depositing lab: Rizwan Haq. Depositing organization: Dana-Farber Cancer Institute. Publication: Inactivation of Fbxw7 impairs dsRNA sensing and confers resistance to PD-1 blockade. Gstalder C, Liu D, Miao D, Lutterbach B, DeVine AL, Lin C, Shettigar M, Pancholi P, Buchbinder EI, Carter SL, Manos MP, Rojas-Rudilla V, Brennick R, Gjini E, Chen PH, Lako A, Rodig S, Yoon CH, Freeman GJ, Barbie DA, Hodi FS, Miles W, Van Allen EM, Haq R. Cancer Discov. 2020 May 5. pii: 2159-8290.CD-19-1416. doi: 10.1158/2159-8290.CD-19-1416. PubMed 32371478.
Backbone
  Vector backbone: pLenti6.2 backbone
  Vector type: Mammalian Expression, Lentiviral
  Selectable markers: Blasticidin
Growth in bacteria
  Bacterial resistance: Ampicillin, 100 μg/mL
  Growth temperature: 37°C
  Growth strain: NEB Stable
  Copy number: High Copy
Gene/Insert
  Gene/Insert name: eGFP
  Species: Synthetic
  Tag / fusion protein: 3xFLAG, V5 (N terminal on insert)
  Cloning method: Gateway Cloning
  Sequencing primers: 5′ CMV-F; 3′ MSCV rev
Terms and licenses: Academic/Nonprofit Terms; Industry Terms: Not Available to Industry
How to cite: pLenti6.2_3xFLAG_V5_ eGFP_V5 was a gift from Rizwan Haq (Addgene plasmid # 160111 ; http://n2t.net/addgene:160111 ; RRID:Addgene_160111)
