>Addgene plasmid #160111 | pLenti6.2_3xFLAG_V5_ eGFP_V5 | depositor partial sequence | sequence record 310052 | CMV-f primer
NNNNNNNNNNNNNNNNNGCAGAGCTCGTTTAGTGAACCGTCAGATCGCCTGGAGACGCCATCCACGCTGT
TTTGACCTCCNTAGAAGACACCGACTCTAGAGGATCCAGCCATGGACTACAAAGACCATGACGGTGATTA
TAAAGATCATGACATCGACTACAAGGATGACGATGACAAGGGCTCGGGCTCGACCTCGGGTAAGCCTATC
CCTAACCCTCTCCTCGGTCTCGATTCTACAAGTTTGTACAAAAAAGCAGGCTCCGCGGCCGCCCCCTTCA
CCATGGTGAGCAAGGGCGAGGAGCTGTTCACCGGGGTGGTGCCCATCCTGGTCGAGCTGGACGGCGACGT
AAACGGCCACAAGTTCAGCGTGTCTGGCGAGGGCGAGGGCGATGCCACCTACGGCAAGCTGACCCTGAAG
TTCATCTGCACCACCGGCAAGCTGCCCGTGCCCTGGCCCACCCTCGTGACCACCCTGACCTACGGCGTGC
AGTGCTTCAGCCGCTACCCCGACCACATGAAGCAGCACGACTTCTTCAAGTCCGCCATGCCCGAAGGCTA
CGTCCAGGAGCGCACCATCTTCTTCAAGGACGACGGCAACTACAAGACCCGCGCCGAGGTGAAGTTCGAG
GGCGACACCCTGGTGAACCGCATCGAGCTGAAGGGCATCGACTTCAAGGAGGACGGCAACATCCTGGGGC
ACAAGCTGGAGTACAACTACAACAGCCACAACGTCTATATCATGGCCGACAAGCAGAAGAACGGCATCAA
GGCGAACTTCAAGATCCGCCACAACATCGAGGACGGCAGCGTGCAGCTCGCCGACCACTACCAGCAGAAC
ACCCCCATCGGCGACGGCCCCGTGCTGCTGCCCGACAACCACTACCTGAGCACCCAGTCCGCCCTGAGCA
AAGACCCCAACGAGAAGCGCGATCACATGGTCCTGCTGGAGTTCGTGACCGCCGCCGGGATCACTCTCGG
CATGGACGAGCTGTACAAGTCCAAGGNTGGGCGCGCCGACCCAGCTTTCTTGTACAAAGNNNNNGCTCTA
TAGTAACTCGAGTCTAG
