>Addgene plasmid #160111 | pLenti6.2_3xFLAG_V5_ eGFP_V5 | depositor partial sequence | sequence record 310053 | MSCV-r primer
TCAAGTCGCTTGGGAGCGCCTCCCCTACCCGGTAGGTACCATCGTCATTACTAACCGGTACGCGTAGAAT
CGAGACCGAGGAGAGGGTTAGGGATAGGCTTACCTTCGAACCGCGGGCCCTCTAGACTCGAGTTACTATA
GAGCAACCACTTTGTACAAGAAAGCTGGGTCGGCGCGCCCACCCTTGGACTTGTACAGCTCGTCCATGCC
GAGAGTGATCCCGGCGGCGGTCACGAACTCCAGCAGGACCATGTGATCGCGCTTCTCGTTGGGGTCTTTG
CTCAGGGCGGACTGGGTGCTCAGGTAGTGGTTGTCGGGCAGCAGCACGGGGCCGTCGCCGATGGGGGTGT
TCTGCTGGTAGTGGTCGGCGAGCTGCACGCTGCCGTCCTCGATGTTGTGGCGGATCTTGAAGTTCGCCTT
GATGCCGTTCTTCTGCTTGTCGGCCATGATATAGACGTTGTGGCTGTTGTAGTTGTACTCCAGCTTGTGC
TCCATTTAGTTACCGTCCTCCTTGAGGTGGATGCCCTTCGGCTCGATGCGGTTCACGTGGGAG
